Addgene plasmid #48053: pICH75344
Purpose: (Empty Backbone)
Depositing lab: Sylvestre Marillonnet. Depositing organization: Leibniz Institute of Plant Biochemistry (IPB). Publication: A modular cloning system for standardized assembly of multigene constructs. Weber E, Engler C, Gruetzner R, Werner S, Marillonnet S. PLoS One. 2011 Feb 18;6(2):e16765. doi: 10.1371/journal.pone.0016765. PubMed 21364738.
Backbone
  Vector backbone: derived from pPZP200 and pUC19
  Backbone manufacturer: self-made
  Backbone size (bp): 4887
  Vector type: Unspecified
  Selectable markers: LacZ alpha
Growth in bacteria
  Bacterial resistance: Kanamycin, 50 μg/mL
  Growth temperature: 37°C
  Growth strain: DH10B
  Copy number: High Copy
Gene/Insert
  Gene/Insert name: None
Terms and licenses: Academic/Nonprofit Terms; Industry Terms: Not Available to Industry
Depositor comments: level P cloning vector, replicates in E.coli and Agrobacterium, binary vector for Agrobacterium T-DNA delivery to plant cells
How to cite: pICH75344 was a gift from Sylvestre Marillonnet (Addgene plasmid # 48053 ; http://n2t.net/addgene:48053 ; RRID:Addgene_48053)
