[The description below was written by a language model from this plasmid's Addgene catalogue record and pLannotate feature annotations shown in this document.]
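Description:
pICH75344 is an empty level P cloning vector from a modular (MoClo-type) cloning system for standardized assembly of multigene constructs. The depositor describes it as a binary vector that replicates in both E. coli and Agrobacterium and delivers T-DNA to plant cells. Its backbone is self-made, derived from pPZP200 and pUC19. In line with that origin, the feature table shows a high-copy ColE1/pUC-type origin for E. coli. It also shows the pVS1 replication module (oriV, RepA and the StaA stability protein), which supports maintenance in Agrobacterium. Selection in bacteria is by kanamycin, conferred by an aphA aminoglycoside phosphotransferase gene placed directly downstream of a bla (AmpR) promoter. Short fragments annotated as an incP oriV and a pBR322 bom region look like backbone remnants.

Because the plasmid is circular, the T-DNA runs from the nopaline-type left border repeat, across the sequence origin, to the right border repeat. The only annotated content between the borders is a lacZα cassette: a lacI remnant, CAP binding site, lac promoter and operator, a pUC18/19 polylinker and a lacZα fragment. The catalogue lists LacZ alpha as the selectable marker, which indicates blue/white screening, with assembled inserts expected to replace the cassette and give white colonies. No insert, plant promoter or plant selection marker is recorded, and the type IIS restriction sites normally used for such assemblies are not annotated. The catalogue gives a backbone size of 4,887 bp, while the deposited full sequence is 5,482 nt. The record does not explain this difference, though it may reflect the lacZα cassette. The vector serves as a recipient for higher-order multigene assemblies intended for Agrobacterium-mediated plant transformation.
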