Features (pLannotate 1.2.2; 16 found; start..end, strand, type, name):
     22..46      +  misc_feature   RB T-DNA repeat: right border repeat from nopaline C58 T-DNA
    169..756     -  rep_origin     ori: high-copy-number ColE1/pMB1/pBR322/pUC origin of replication
    931..1722    -  CDS            aphA: KKA3_ENTFL - Experimental evidence at protein level: Swiss-Prot protein existence level 1. Resistance to kanamycin and structurally-related aminoglycosides, including amikacin. From Enterococcus faecalis (Streptococcus faecalis).
   1723..1827    -  promoter       AmpR promoter: bla
   1844..1904    -  rep_origin     oriV (fragment): incP origin of replication
   2110..2304    -  rep_origin     pVS1 oriV: origin of replication for the Pseudomonas plasmid pVS1 (Heeb et al., 2000)
   2370..3438    -  CDS            pVS1 RepA (fragment): replication protein from the Pseudomonas plasmid pVS1 (Heeb et al., 2000)
   3871..4500    -  CDS            pVS1 StaA: stability protein from the Pseudomonas plasmid pVS1 (Heeb et al., 2000)
   4764..4788    +  misc_feature   LB T-DNA repeat: left border repeat from nopaline C58 T-DNA
   4889..4931    +  CDS            lacI (fragment): lac repressor; lacI; The lac repressor binds to the lac operator to inhibit transcription in E. coli. This inhibition can be relieved by adding lactose or isopropyl-β-D-thiogalactopyranoside (IPTG).
   4944..4965    +  protein_bind   CAP binding site: CAP binding activates transcription in the presence of cAMP. E. coli catabolite activator protein
   4980..5010    +  promoter       lac promoter: promoter for the E. coli lac operon
   5018..5034    +  protein_bind   lac operator: The lac repressor binds to the lac operator to inhibit transcription in E. coli. This inhibition can be relieved by adding lactose or isopropyl-β-D-thiogalactopyranoside (IPTG). lac repressor encoded by lacI
   5071..5127    -  misc_feature   MCS: pUC18/19 multiple cloning site
   5124..5281    +  CDS            lacZα (fragment): LacZα fragment of β-galactosidase; lacZ fragment
   5287..5386    -  misc_feature   bom (fragment): basis of mobility region from pBR322
>Addgene plasmid #48053 | pICH75344 | depositor full sequence | sequence record 69053 | Full Sequence
GTGGTTTAAACTATCAGTGTTTGACAGGATATATTGGCGGGTAAACCTAAGAGAAAAGAGCGTTTATTAG
AATAATCGGATATTTAAAAGGGCGTGAAAAGGTTTATCCGTTCGTCCATTTGTATGTGCCAACCACAGGA
ACCGTAAAAAGGCCGCGTTGCTGGCGTTTTTCCATAGGCTCCGCCCCCCTGACGAGCATCACAAAAATCG
ACGCTCAAGTCAGAGGTGGCGAAACCCGACAGGACTATAAAGATACCAGGCGTTTCCCCCTGGAAGCTCC
CTCGTGCGCTCTCCTGTTCCGACCCTGCCGCTTACCGGATACCTGTCCGCCTTTCTCCCTTCGGGAAGCG
TGGCGCTTTCTCATAGCTCACGCTGTAGGTATCTCAGTTCGGTGTAGGTCGTTCGCTCCAAGCTGGGCTG
TGTGCACGAACCCCCCGTTCAGCCCGACCGCTGCGCCTTATCCGGTAACTATCGTCTTGAGTCCAACCCG
GTAAGACACGACTTATCGCCACTGGCAGCAGCCACTGGTAACAGGATTAGCAGAGCGAGGTATGTAGGCG
GTGCTACAGAGTTCTTGAAGTGGTGGCCTAACTACGGCTACACTAGAAGGACAGTATTTGGTATCTGCGC
TCTGCTGAAGCCAGTTACCTTCGGAAAAAGAGTTGGTAGCTCTTGATCCGGCAAACAAACCACCGCTGGT
AGCGGTGGTTTTTTTGTTTGCAAGCAGCAGATTACGCGCAGAAAAAAAGGATCTCAGGAAGATCCTTTGA
TCTTTTCTACGGGGTCTGACGCTCAGTGGAACGAAAACTCACGTTAAGGGATTTTGGTCATGAGATTATC
AAAAAGGATCTTCACCTAGATCCTTTTAAATTAAAAATGAAGTTTTAAATCAATCTAAAGTATATATGAG
TAAACTTGGTCTGACAGCTAAAACAATTCATCCAGTAAAATATAATATTTTATTTTCTCCCAATCAGGCT
TGATCCCCAGTAAGTCAAAAAATAGCTCGACATACTGTTCTTCCCCGATATCCTCCCTGATCGACCGGAC
GCAGAAGGCAATGTCATACCACTTGTCCGCCCTGCCGCTTCTCCCAAGATCAATAAAGCCACTTACTTTG
CCATCTTTCACAAAGATGTTGCTGTCTCCCAGGTCGCCGTGGGAAAAGACAAGTTCCTCTTCGGGCTTTT
CCGTCTTTAAAAAATCATACAGCTCGCGCGGATCTTTAAATGGAGTGTCCTCTTCCCAGTTTTCGCAATC
CACATCGGCCAGATCGTTATTCAGTAAGTAATCCAATTCGGCTAAGCGGCTGTCTAAGCTATTCGTATAG
GGACAATCCGATATGTCGATGGAGTGAAAGAGCCTGATGCACTCCGCATACAGCTCGATAATCTTTTCAG
GGCTTTGTTCATCTTCATACTCTTCCGAGCAAAGGACGCCATCGGCCTCACTCATGAGCAGATTGCTCCA
GCCATCATGCCGTTCAAAGTGCAGGACCTTTGGAACAGGCAGCTTTCCTTCCAGCCATAGCATCATGTCC
TTTTCCCGTTCCACATCATAGGTGGTCCCTTTATACCGGCTGTCCGTCATTTTTAAATATAGGTTTTCAT
TTTCTCCCACCAGCTTATATACCTTAGCAGGAGACATTCCTTCCGTATCTTTTACGCAGCGGTATTTTTC
GATCAGTTTTTTCAATTCCGGTGATATTCTCATTTTAGCCATACTCTTCCTTTTTCAATATTATTGAAGC
ATTTATCAGGGTTATTGTCTCATGAGCGGATACATATTTGAATGTATTTAGAAAAATAAACAAATAGGGG
TTCCGCGCACGAATTGGCCAGCGCTGCCATTTTTGGGGTGAGGCCGTTCGCGGCCGAGGGGCGCAGCCCC
TGGGGGGATGGGAGCTCGGTGCCTTGATGTGGGCGCCGGCGGTCGAGTGGCGACGGCGCGGCTTGTCCGC
GCCCTGGTAGATTGCCTGGCCGTAGGCCAGCCATTTTTGAGCGGCCAGCGGCCGCGATAGGCCGACGCGA
AGCGGCGGGGCGTAGGGAGCGCAGCGACCGAAGGGTAGGCGCTTTTTGCAGCTCTTCGGCTGTGCGCTGG
CCAGACAGTTATGCACAGGCCAGGCGGGTTTTAAGAGTTTTAATAAGTTTTAAAGAGTTTTAGGCGGAAA
AATCGCCTTTTTTCTCTTTTATATCAGTCACTTACATGTGTGACCGGTTCCCAATGTACGGCTTTGGGTT
CCCAATGTACGGGTTCCGGTTCCCAATGTACGGCTTTGGGTTCCCAATGTACGTGCTATCCACAGGAAAG
AAGCTTTTTCGACCTTTTTCCCCTGCTAGGGCAATTTGCCCTAGCATCTGCTCCGTACATTAGGAACCGG
CGGATGCTTCGCCCTCGATCAGGTTGCGGTAGCGCATGACTAGGATCGGGCCAGCCTGCCCCGCCTCCTC
CTTCAAATCGTACTCCGGCAGGTCATTTGACCCGATCAGCTTGCGCACGGTGAAACAGAACTTCTTGAAC
TCTCCGGCGCTGCCACTGCGTTCGTAGATCGTCTTGAACAACCATCTGGCTTCTGCCTTGCCTGCGGCGC
GGCGTGCCAGGCGGTAGAGAAAACGGCCGATGCCGGGATCGATCAAAAAGTAATCGGGGTGAACCGTCAG
CACGTCCGGGTTCTTGCCTTCTGTGATCTCGCGGTACATCCAATCAGCTAGCTCGATCTCGATGTACTCC
GGCCGCCCGGTTTCGCTCTTTACGATCTTGTAGCGGCTAATCAAGGCTTCACCCTCGGATACCGTCACCA
GGCGGCCGTTCTTGGCCTTCTTCGTACGCTGCATGGCAACGTGCGTGGTGTTTAACCGAATGCAGGTTTC
TACCAGGTCGTCTTTCTGCTTTCCGCCATCGGCTCGCCGGCAGAACTTGAGTACGTCCGCAACGTGTGGA
CGGAACACGCGGCCGGGCTTGTCTCCCTTCCCTTCCCGGTATCGGTTCATGGATTCGGTTAGATGGGAAA
CCGCCATCAGTACCAGGTCGTAATCCCACACACTGGCCATGCCGGCCGGCCCTGCGGAAACCTCTACGTG
CCCGTCTGGAAGCTCGTAGCGGATCACCTCGCCAGCTCGTCGGTCACGCTTCGACAGACGGAAAACGGCC
ACGTCCATGATGCTGCGACTATCGCGGGTGCCCACGTCATAGAGCATCGGAACGAAAAAATCTGGTTGCT
CGTCGCCCTTGGGCGGCTTCCTAATCGACGGCGCACCGGCTGCCGGCGGTTGCCGGGATTCTTTGCGGAT
TCGATCAGCGGCCGCTTGCCACGATTCACCGGGGCGTGCTTCTGCCTCGATGCGTTGCCGCTGGGCGGCC
TGCGCGGCCTTCAACTTCTCCACCAGGTCATCACCCAGCGCCGCGCCGATTTGTACCGGGCCGGATGGTT
TGCGACCGTCACGCCGATTCCTCGGGCTTGGGGGTTCCAGTGCCATTGCAGGGCCGGCAGACAACCCAGC
CGCTTACGCCTGGCCAACCGCCCGTTCCTCCACACATGGGGCATTCCACGGCGTCGGTGCCTGGTTGTTC
TTGATTTTCCATGCCGCCTCCTTTAGCCGCTAAAATTCATCTACTCATTTATTCATTTGCTCATTTACTC
TGGTAGCTGCGCGATGTATTCAGATAGCAGCTCGGTAATGGTCTTGCCTTGGCGTACCGCGTACATCTTC
AGCTTGGTGTGATCCTCCGCCGGCAACTGAAAGTTGACCCGCTTCATGGCTGGCGTGTCTGCCAGGCTGG
CCAACGTTGCAGCCTTGCTGCTGCGTGCGCTCGGACGGCCGGCACTTAGCGTGTTTGTGCTTTTGCTCAT
TTTCTCTTTACCTCATTAACTCAAATGAGTTTTGATTTAATTTCAGCGGCCAGCGCCTGGACCTCGCGGG
CAGCGTCGCCCTCGGGTTCTGATTCAAGAACGGTTGTGCCGGCGGCGGCAGTGCCTGGGTAGCTCACGCG
CTGCGTGATACGGGACTCAAGAATGGGCAGCTCGTACCCGGCCAGCGCCTCGGCAACCTCACCGCCGATG
CGCGTGCCTTTGATCGCCCGCGACACGACAAAGGCCGCTTGTAGCCTTCCATCCGTGACCTCAATGCGCT
GCTTAACCAGCTCCACCAGGTCGGCGGTGGCCCATATGTCGTAAGGGCTTGGCTGCACCGGAATCAGCAC
GAAGTCGGCTGCCTTGATCGCGGACACAGCCAAGTCCGCCGCCTGGGGCGCTCCGTCGATCACTACGAAG
TCGCGCCGGCCGATGGCCTTCACGTCGCGGTCAATCGTCGGGCGGTCGATGCCGACAACGGTTAGCGGTT
GATCTTCCCGCACGGCCGCCCAATCGCGGGCACTGCCCTGGGGATCGGAATCGACTAACAGAACATCGGC
CCCGGCGAGTTGCAGGGCGCGGGCTAGATGGGTTGCGATGGTCGTCTTGCCTGACCCGCCTTTCTGGTTA
AGTACAGCGATAACCTTCATGCGTTCCCCTTGCGTATTTGTTTATTTACTCATCGCATCATATACGCAGC
GACCGCATGACGCAAGCTGTTTTACTCAAATACACATCACCTTTTTAGACGGCGGCGCTCGGTTTCTTCA
GCGGCCAAGCTGGCCGGCCAGGCCGCCAGCTTGGCATCAGACAAACCGGCCAGGATTTCATGCAGCCGCA
CGGCTGATGGGCTGCCTGTATCGAGTGGTGATTTTGTGCCGAGCTGCCGGTCGGGGAGCTGTTGGCTGGC
TGGTGGCAGGATATATTGTGGTGTAAACAAATTGACGCTTAGACAACTTAATAACACATTGCGGACGTTT
TTAATGTACTGGGGTGGATGCAGTGGGCCCCACTCTGTGGAAGACAAACTATGAGACCGCAGCTGGCACG
ACAGGTTTCCCGACTGGAAAGCGGGCAGTGAGCGCAACGCAATTAATGTGAGTTAGCTCACTCATTAGGC
ACCCCAGGCTTTACACTTTATGCTTCCGGCTCGTATGTTGTGTGGAATTGTGAGCGGATAACAATTTCAC
ACAGGAAACAGCTATGACCATGATTACGCCAAGCTTGCATGCCTGCAGGTCGACTCTAGAGGATCCCCGG
GTACCGAGCTCGAATTCACTGGCCGTCGTTTTACAACGTCGTGACTGGGAAAACCCTGGCGTTACCCAAC
TTAATCGCCTTGCAGCACATCCCCCTTTCGCCAGCTGGCGTAATAGCGAAGAGGCCCGCACCGATCGCCC
TTCCCAACAGTTGCGCAGCCTGAATGGCGAATGGCGCCTGATGCGGTATTTTCTCCTTACGCATCTGTGC
GGTATTTCACACCGCATATGGTGCACTCTCAGTACAATCTGCTCTGATGCCGCATAGTTAAGCCAGCCCC
GACACCCGCCAACACCCGCTGACGCGCCCTGACGGGCTTGTCTGCTCCCGGCATCCGCTTACAGACAAGC
TGTGAGGTCTCAGGGACACGAA
