>Addgene plasmid #48053 | pICH75344 | addgene partial sequence | sequence record 74223 | LB-F1 5'-gtggtgtaaacaaattgacgc-3'
CATTGCGGACGTTTTTAATGTACTGGGGTGGATGCAGTGGGCCCCACTCTGTGGAAGACAAACTATGAGA
CCGCAGCTGGCACGACAGGTTTCCCGACTGGAAAGCGGGCAGTGAGCGCAACGCAATTAATGTGAGTTAG
CTCACTCATTAGGCACCCCAGGCTTTACACTTTATGCTTCCGGCTCGTATGTTGTGTGGAATTGTGAGCG
GATAACAATTTCACACAGGAAACAGCTATGACCATGATTACGCCAAGCTTGCATGCCTGCAGGTCGACTC
TAGAGGATCCCCGGGTACCGAGCTCGAATTCACTGGCCGTCGTTTTACAACGTCGTGACTGGGAAAACCC
TGGCGTTACCCAACTTAATCGCCTTGCAGCACATCCCCCTTTCGCCAGCTGGCGTAATAGCGAAGAGGCC
CGCACCGATCGCCCTTCCCAACAGTTGCGCAGCCTGAATGGCGAATGGCGCCTGATGCGGTATTTTCTCC
TTACGCATCTGTGCGGTATTTCACACCGCATATGGTGCACTCTCAGTACAATCTGCTCTGATGCCGCATA
GTTAAGCCAGCCCCGACACCCGCCAACACCCGCTGACGCGCCCTGACGGGCTTGTCTGCTCCCGGCATCC
GCTTACAGACAAGCTGTGAGGTCTCAGGGACACGAAGTGGTTTAAACTATCAGTGTTTGACAGGATATAT
TGGCGGGTAAACCTAAGAGAAAAGAGCGTTTATTAGAATAATCGGATATTTAAAAGGGCGTGAAAAGGTT
TATCCGTTCGTCCATTTGTATGTGCCAACCACAGGAACCGTAAAAAGGCCGCGTTGCTGGCGTTTTTCCA
TAGGCTCCGCCCCCCTGACGAGCATCACAAAAATCGACGCTCAAGTCAGAGGTGGCGAAACCCGACAGGA
CTATAAAGATACCAGGCGTTTCCCCCTGGAAGCTCCCTCGTGCGCTCTCCTGTTCCGACCCTGCCGCTTA
CCGGATACCTGTC
